Addgene plasmid #178800: PX459v3-eSpCas9(1.1)
Purpose: (Empty Backbone) High-fidelity eSpCas9(1.1) with 2A-Puro, and a golden gate cloning backbone for sgRNA. sgRNA scaffold seqeuence has been modified for increased sgRNA expression (v3).
Depositing lab: Paul Thomas. Depositing organization: Adelaide University. Publication: Optimal SpCas9- and SaCas9-mediated gene editing by enhancing gRNA transcript levels through scaffold poly-T tract reduction. Chey YCJ, Gierus L, Lushington C, Arudkumar JC, B Geiger A, Staker LG, Robertson LJ, Pfitzner C, Kennedy JG, Lee RHB, Godahewa GI, Adikusuma F, Thomas PQ. BMC Genomics. 2025 Feb 12;26(1):138. doi: 10.1186/s12864-025-11317-2. PubMed 39939860.
Backbone
  Vector backbone: pX459V2.0-eSpCas9(1.1) (Plasmid #108292)
  Backbone manufacturer: Dr. Yuichiro Miyaoka's Lab
  Backbone size (bp): 9174
  Modifications to backbone: gRNA scaffold sequence modified for increased gRNA expression (V3 Scaffold)
  Vector type: Mammalian Expression, CRISPR
  Promoter: Cbh (Cas9-2A Puro) and U6 (gRNA)
  Selectable markers: Puromycin
Growth in bacteria
  Bacterial resistance: Ampicillin, 100 μg/mL
  Growth temperature: 37°C
  Growth strain: DH5alpha
  Copy number: Unknown
Gene/Insert
  Cloning method: Restriction Enzyme
  Sequencing primers: 5′ GGTTTCGCCACCTCTGACTTG
Terms and licenses: Academic/Nonprofit Terms; Industry Terms: Not Available to Industry
Depositor comments: Please visit https://doi.org/10.1101/2024.07.19.604224 for bioRxiv preprint.
How to cite: PX459v3-eSpCas9(1.1) was a gift from Paul Thomas (Addgene plasmid # 178800 ; http://n2t.net/addgene:178800 ; RRID:Addgene_178800)
