[The description below was written by a language model from this plasmid's Addgene catalogue record and pLannotate feature annotations shown in this document.]
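Description:
PX459v3-eSpCas9(1.1) is an empty-backbone, all-in-one CRISPR plasmid for mammalian expression, derived from pX459V2.0-eSpCas9(1.1) and about 9.2 kb in size. It is propagated in E. coli through a high-copy ColE1/pUC-type origin with ampicillin selection (AmpR under its own bla promoter). It also carries an f1 phage origin. The annotation additionally picks up short bom and rop fragments and a single AAV2 ITR downstream of the expression cassette. These appear to be backbone remnants, since one ITR alone would not make this a packaging-competent AAV vector.

The plasmid contains two expression units. A human U6 RNA polymerase III promoter sits upstream of a golden gate cloning site, where a guide spacer is inserted, followed by the Streptococcus pyogenes sgRNA scaffold. This scaffold is the "v3" version, modified to increase sgRNA expression; the associated publication title attributes this to reduction of the scaffold poly-T tract. The feature table also lists a second, partial scaffold annotation immediately after the first. The second unit uses the Cbh promoter (CMV enhancer, chicken β-actin promoter and a hybrid intron) to drive eSpCas9(1.1), the high-fidelity SpCas9 variant. The annotation tool splits this reading frame into N- and C-terminal Cas9 segments, but they are contiguous. Cas9 is followed by a nucleoplasmin NLS, a 2A-linked puromycin N-acetyltransferase and a bGH polyadenylation signal, so nuclease and resistance marker are produced from one transcript.

After a guide is cloned in, the plasmid is typically transfected into mammalian cells for genome editing, with puromycin used to enrich for transfected cells.
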