Features (pLannotate 1.2.2; 19 found; start..end, strand, type, name):
      1..241     +  promoter       U6 promoter: RNA polymerase III promoter for human U6 snRNA
    268..343     +  misc_RNA       gRNA scaffold: guide RNA scaffold for the Streptococcus pyogenes CRISPR/Cas9 system
    350..393     +  misc_RNA       gRNA scaffold (fragment): guide RNA scaffold for the Streptococcus pyogenes CRISPR/Cas9 system
    440..725     +  enhancer       CMV enhancer: human cytomegalovirus immediate early enhancer; contains an 18-bp deletion relative to the standard CMV enhancer
    727..1004    +  promoter       chicken β-actin promoter: No description available
   1005..1232    +  intron         hybrid intron: hybrid between chicken β-actin (CBA) and minute virus of mice (MMV) introns (Gray et al., 2011)
   1370..2971    +  CDS            Cas9(N): N-terminal portion of Streptococcus pyogenes Cas9 (Zetsche et al., 2015)
   2972..5470    +  CDS            Cas9(C): C-terminal portion of Streptococcus pyogenes Cas9 (Zetsche et al., 2015)
   5471..5518    +  CDS            nucleoplasmin NLS: bipartite nuclear localization signal from nucleoplasmin
   5588..6187    +  CDS            PuroR (fragment): puromycin N-acetyltransferase; pac from Streptomyces; confers resistance to puromycin
   6221..6332    +  polyA_signal   bGH poly(A) signal: bovine growth hormone polyadenylation signal
   6437..6577    +  repeat_region  AAV2 ITR: inverted terminal repeat of adeno-associated virus serotype 2 inverted
   6582..6633    -  misc_feature   bom (fragment): basis of mobility region from pBR322
   6652..7107    +  rep_origin     f1 ori (sequence partly withheld): f1 bacteriophage origin of replication; arrow indicates direction of (+) strand synthesis
   7108..7157    -  misc_feature   bom (fragment): basis of mobility region from pBR322
   7259..7294    -  CDS            rop (fragment): Rop protein, which maintains plasmids at low copy number; rop
   7389..7493    +  promoter       AmpR promoter: bla
   7494..8354    +  CDS            AmpR: β-lactamase; bla; confers resistance to ampicillin, carbenicillin, and related antibiotics
   8525..9113    +  rep_origin     ori: high-copy-number ColE1/pMB1/pBR322/pUC origin of replication
>Addgene plasmid #178800 | PX459v3-eSpCas9(1.1) | addgene full sequence | sequence record 354839 | Addgene NGS Result
GAGGGCCTATTTCCCATGATTCCTTCATATTTGCATATACGATACAAGGCTGTTAGAGAGATAATTGGAA
TTAATTTGACTGTAAACACAAAGATATTAGTACAAAATACGTGACGTAGAAAGTAATAATTTCTTGGGTA
GTTTGCAGTTTTAAAATTATGTTTTAAAATGGACTATCATATGCTTACCGTAACTTGAAAGTATTTCGAT
TTCTTGGCTTTATATATCTTGTGGAAAGGACGAAACACCGGGTCTTCGAGAAGACCTGTTTCAGAGCTAG
AAATAGCAAGTTGAAATAAGGCTAGTCCGTTATCAACTTGAAAAAGTGGCACCGAGTCGGTGCTTTTTTG
TTTTAGAGCTAGAAATAGCAAGTTAAAATAAGGCTAGTCCGTTTTTAGCGCGTGCGCCAATTCTGCAGAC
AAATGGCTCTAGAGGTACCCGTTACATAACTTACGGTAAATGGCCCGCCTGGCTGACCGCCCAACGACCC
CCGCCCATTGACGTCAATAGTAACGCCAATAGGGACTTTCCATTGACGTCAATGGGTGGAGTATTTACGG
TAAACTGCCCACTTGGCAGTACATCAAGTGTATCATATGCCAAGTACGCCCCCTATTGACGTCAATGACG
GTAAATGGCCCGCCTGGCATTGTGCCCAGTACATGACCTTATGGGACTTTCCTACTTGGCAGTACATCTA
CGTATTAGTCATCGCTATTACCATGGTCGAGGTGAGCCCCACGTTCTGCTTCACTCTCCCCATCTCCCCC
CCCTCCCCACCCCCAATTTTGTATTTATTTATTTTTTAATTATTTTGTGCAGCGATGGGGGCGGGGGGGG
GGGGGGGGCGCGCGCCRGGSGGGGSGGGGSGGGGSGRGGGGSGGGGSGGGGCGAGGCGGAGAGGTGCGGC
GGCAGCCAATCAGAGCGGCGCGCTCCGAAAGTTTCCTTTTATGGCGAGGCGGCGGCGGCGGCGGCCCTAT
AAAAAGCGAAGCGCGCGGCGGGCGGGAGTCGCTGCGCGCTGCCTTCGCCCCGTGCCCCGCTCCGCCGCCG
CCTCGCGCCGCCCGCCCCGGCTCTGACTGACCGCGTTACTCCCACAGGTGAGCGGGCGGGACGGCCCTTC
TCCTCCGGGCTGTAATTAGCTGAGCAAGAGGTAAGGGTTTAAGGGATGGTTGGTTGGTGGGGTATTAATG
TTTAATTACCTGGAGCACCTGCCTGAAATCACTTTTTTTCAGGTTGGACCGGTGCCACCATGGACTATAA
GGACCACGACGGAGACTACAAGGATCATGATATTGATTACAAAGACGATGACGATAAGATGGCCCCAAAG
AAGAAGCGGAAGGTCGGTATCCACGGAGTCCCAGCAGCCGACAAGAAGTACAGCATCGGCCTGGACATCG
GCACCAACTCTGTGGGCTGGGCCGTGATCACCGACGAGTACAAGGTGCCCAGCAAGAAATTCAAGGTGCT
GGGCAACACCGACCGGCACAGCATCAAGAAGAACCTGATCGGAGCCCTGCTGTTCGACAGCGGCGAAACA
GCCGAGGCCACCCGGCTGAAGAGAACCGCCAGAAGAAGATACACCAGACGGAAGAACCGGATCTGCTATC
TGCAAGAGATCTTCAGCAACGAGATGGCCAAGGTGGACGACAGCTTCTTCCACAGACTGGAAGAGTCCTT
CCTGGTGGAAGAGGATAAGAAGCACGAGCGGCACCCCATCTTCGGCAACATCGTGGACGAGGTGGCCTAC
CACGAGAAGTACCCCACCATCTACCACCTGAGAAAGAAACTGGTGGACAGCACCGACAAGGCCGACCTGC
GGCTGATCTATCTGGCCCTGGCCCACATGATCAAGTTCCGGGGCCACTTCCTGATCGAGGGCGACCTGAA
CCCCGACAACAGCGACGTGGACAAGCTGTTCATCCAGCTGGTGCAGACCTACAACCAGCTGTTCGAGGAA
AACCCCATCAACGCCAGCGGCGTGGACGCCAAGGCCATCCTGTCTGCCAGACTGAGCAAGAGCAGACGGC
TGGAAAATCTGATCGCCCAGCTGCCCGGCGAGAAGAAGAATGGCCTGTTCGGAAACCTGATTGCCCTGAG
CCTGGGCCTGACCCCCAACTTCAAGAGCAACTTCGACCTGGCCGAGGATGCCAAACTGCAGCTGAGCAAG
GACACCTACGACGACGACCTGGACAACCTGCTGGCCCAGATCGGCGACCAGTACGCCGACCTGTTTCTGG
CCGCCAAGAACCTGTCCGACGCCATCCTGCTGAGCGACATCCTGAGAGTGAACACCGAGATCACCAAGGC
CCCCCTGAGCGCCTCTATGATCAAGAGATACGACGAGCACCACCAGGACCTGACCCTGCTGAAAGCTCTC
GTGCGGCAGCAGCTGCCTGAGAAGTACAAAGAGATTTTCTTCGACCAGAGCAAGAACGGCTACGCCGGCT
ACATTGACGGCGGAGCCAGCCAGGAAGAGTTCTACAAGTTCATCAAGCCCATCCTGGAAAAGATGGACGG
CACCGAGGAACTGCTCGTGAAGCTGAACAGAGAGGACCTGCTGCGGAAGCAGCGGACCTTCGACAACGGC
AGCATCCCCCACCAGATCCACCTGGGAGAGCTGCACGCCATTCTGCGGCGGCAGGAAGATTTTTACCCAT
TCCTGAAGGACAACCGGGAAAAGATCGAGAAGATCCTGACCTTCCGCATCCCCTACTACGTGGGCCCTCT
GGCCAGGGGAAACAGCAGATTCGCCTGGATGACCAGAAAGAGCGAGGAAACCATCACCCCCTGGAACTTC
GAGGAAGTGGTGGACAAGGGCGCTTCCGCCCAGAGCTTCATCGAGCGGATGACCAACTTCGATAAGAACC
TGCCCAACGAGAAGGTGCTGCCCAAGCACAGCCTGCTGTACGAGTACTTCACCGTGTATAACGAGCTGAC
CAAAGTGAAATACGTGACCGAGGGAATGAGAAAGCCCGCCTTCCTGAGCGGCGAGCAGAAAAAGGCCATC
GTGGACCTGCTGTTCAAGACCAACCGGAAAGTGACCGTGAAGCAGCTGAAAGAGGACTACTTCAAGAAAA
TCGAGTGCTTCGACTCCGTGGAAATCTCCGGCGTGGAAGATCGGTTCAACGCCTCCCTGGGCACATACCA
CGATCTGCTGAAAATTATCAAGGACAAGGACTTCCTGGACAATGAGGAAAACGAGGACATTCTGGAAGAT
ATCGTGCTGACCCTGACACTGTTTGAGGACAGAGAGATGATCGAGGAACGGCTGAAAACCTATGCCCACC
TGTTCGACGACAAAGTGATGAAGCAGCTGAAGCGGCGGAGATACACCGGCTGGGGCAGGCTGAGCCGGAA
GCTGATCAACGGCATCCGGGACAAGCAGTCCGGCAAGACAATCCTGGATTTCCTGAAGTCCGACGGCTTC
GCCAACAGAAACTTCATGCAGCTGATCCACGACGACAGCCTGACCTTTAAAGAGGACATCCAGAAAGCCC
AGGTGTCCGGCCAGGGCGATAGCCTGCACGAGCACATTGCCAATCTGGCCGGCAGCCCCGCCATTAAGAA
GGGCATCCTGCAGACAGTGAAGGTGGTGGACGAGCTCGTGAAAGTGATGGGCCGGCACAAGCCCGAGAAC
ATCGTGATCGAAATGGCCAGAGAGAACCAGACCACCCAGAAGGGACAGAAGAACAGCCGCGAGAGAATGA
AGCGGATCGAAGAGGGCATCAAAGAGCTGGGCAGCCAGATCCTGAAAGAACACCCCGTGGAAAACACCCA
GCTGCAGAACGAGAAGCTGTACCTGTACTACCTGCAGAATGGGCGGGATATGTACGTGGACCAGGAACTG
GACATCAACCGGCTGTCCGACTACGATGTGGACCATATCGTGCCTCAGAGCTTTCTGGCCGACGACTCCA
TCGACAACAAGGTGCTGACCAGAAGCGACAAGAACCGGGGCAAGAGCGACAACGTGCCCTCCGAAGAGGT
CGTGAAGAAGATGAAGAACTACTGGCGGCAGCTGCTGAACGCCAAGCTGATTACCCAGAGAAAGTTCGAC
AATCTGACCAAGGCCGAGAGAGGCGGCCTGAGCGAACTGGATAAGGCCGGCTTCATCAAGAGACAGCTGG
TGGAAACCCGGCAGATCACAAAGCACGTGGCACAGATCCTGGACTCCCGGATGAACACTAAGTACGACGA
GAATGACAAGCTGATCCGGGAAGTGAAAGTGATCACCCTGAAGTCCAAGCTGGTGTCCGATTTCCGGAAG
GATTTCCAGTTTTACAAAGTGCGCGAGATCAACAACTACCACCACGCCCACGACGCCTACCTGAACGCCG
TCGTGGGAACCGCCCTGATCAAAAAGTACCCTGCGCTGGAAAGCGAGTTCGTGTACGGCGACTACAAGGT
GTACGACGTGCGGAAGATGATCGCCAAGAGCGAGCAGGAAATCGGCAAGGCTACCGCCAAGTACTTCTTC
TACAGCAACATCATGAACTTTTTCAAGACCGAGATTACCCTGGCCAACGGCGAGATCCGGAAGGCGCCTC
TGATCGAGACAAACGGCGAAACCGGGGAGATCGTGTGGGATAAGGGCCGGGATTTTGCCACCGTGCGGAA
AGTGCTGAGCATGCCCCAAGTGAATATCGTGAAAAAGACCGAGGTGCAGACAGGCGGCTTCAGCAAAGAG
TCTATCCTGCCCAAGAGGAACAGCGATAAGCTGATCGCCAGAAAGAAGGACTGGGACCCTAAGAAGTACG
GCGGCTTCGACAGCCCCACCGTGGCCTATTCTGTGCTGGTGGTGGCCAAAGTGGAAAAGGGCAAGTCCAA
GAAACTGAAGAGTGTGAAAGAGCTGCTGGGGATCACCATCATGGAAAGAAGCAGCTTCGAGAAGAATCCC
ATCGACTTTCTGGAAGCCAAGGGCTACAAAGAAGTGAAAAAGGACCTGATCATCAAGCTGCCTAAGTACT
CCCTGTTCGAGCTGGAAAACGGCCGGAAGAGAATGCTGGCCTCTGCCGGCGAACTGCAGAAGGGAAACGA
ACTGGCCCTGCCCTCCAAATATGTGAACTTCCTGTACCTGGCCAGCCACTATGAGAAGCTGAAGGGCTCC
CCCGAGGATAATGAGCAGAAACAGCTGTTTGTGGAACAGCACAAGCACTACCTGGACGAGATCATCGAGC
AGATCAGCGAGTTCTCCAAGAGAGTGATCCTGGCCGACGCTAATCTGGACAAAGTGCTGTCCGCCTACAA
CAAGCACCGGGATAAGCCCATCAGAGAGCAGGCCGAGAATATCATCCACCTGTTTACCCTGACCAATCTG
GGAGCCCCTGCCGCCTTCAAGTACTTTGACACCACCATCGACCGGAAGAGGTACACCAGCACCAAAGAGG
TGCTGGACGCCACCCTGATCCACCAGAGCATCACCGGCCTGTACGAGACACGGATCGACCTGTCTCAGCT
GGGAGGCGACAAAAGGCCGGCGGCCACGAAAAAGGCCGGCCAGGCAAAAAAGAAAAAGGAATTCGGCAGT
GGAGAGGGCAGAGGAAGTCTGCTAACATGCGGTGACGTCGAGGAGAATCCTGGCCCAATGACCGAGTACA
AGCCCACGGTGCGCCTCGCCACCCGCGACGACGTCCCCAGGGCCGTACGCACCCTCGCCGCCGCGTTCGC
CGACTACCCCGCCACGCGCCACACCGTCGATCCGGACCGCCACATCGAGCGGGTCACCGAGCTGCAAGAA
CTCTTCCTCACGCGCGTCGGGCTCGACATCGGCAAGGTGTGGGTCGCGGACGACGGCGCCGCGGTGGCGG
TCTGGACCACGCCGGAGAGCGTCGAAGCGGGGGCGGTGTTCGCCGAGATCGGCCCGCGCATGGCCGAGTT
GAGCGGTTCCCGGCTGGCCGCGCAGCAACAGATGGAAGGCCTCCTGGCGCCGCACCGGCCCAAGGAGCCC
GCGTGGTTCCTGGCCACCGTCGGAGTCTCGCCCGACCACCAGGGCAAGGGTCTGGGCAGCGCCGTCGTGC
TCCCCGGAGTGGAGGCGGCCGAGCGCGCCGGGGTGCCCGCCTTCCTGGAGACCTCCGCGCCCCGCAACCT
CCCCTTCTACGAGCGGCTCGGCTTCACCGTCACCGCCGACGTCGAGGTGCCCGAAGGACCGCGCACCTGG
TGCATGACCCGCAAGCCCGGTGCCTGAGAATTCTAACTAGAGCTCGCTGATCAGCCTCGACTGTGCCTTC
TAGTTGCCAGCCATCTGTTGTTTGCCCCTCCCCCGTGCCTTCCTTGACCCTGGAAGGTGCCACTCCCACT
GTCCTTTCCTAATAAAATGAGGAAATTGCATCGCATTGTCTGAGTAGGTGTCATTCTATTCTGGGGGGTG
GGGTGGGGCAGGACAGCAAGGGGGAGGATTGGGAAGAGAATAGCAGGCATGCTGGGGAGCGGCCGCAGGA
ACCCCTAGTGATGGAGTTGGCCACTCCCTCTCTGCGCGCTCGCTCGCTCACTGAGGCCGGGCGACCAAAG
GTCGCCCGACGCCCGGGCTTTGCCCGGGCGGCCTCAGTGAGCGAGCGAGCGCGCAGCTGCCTGCAGGGGC
GCCTGATGCGGTATTTTCTCCTTACGCATCTGTGCGGTATTTCACACCGCATA
[95 nt withheld, positions 6634-6728]
T
[46 nt withheld, positions 6730-6775]
C
[141 nt withheld, positions 6777-6917]
CCTTTGACGTTGGAGTCCACGTTCTTT
[37 nt withheld, positions 6945-6981]
ACTCTATCTCGGGCTATTCTTTTGATTTATAAGGGATTTTGCCGATTTCGGTCTATTGGTTAAAAAATGA
GCTGATTTAACAAAAATTTAACGCGAATTTTAACAAAATATTAACGTTTACAATTTTATGGTGCACTCTC
AGTACAATCTGCTCTGATGCCGCATAGTTAAGCCAGCCCCGACACCCGCCAACACCCGCTGACGCGCCCT
GACGGGCTTGTCTGCTCCCGGCATCCGCTTACAGACAAGCTGTGACCGTCTCCGGGAGCTGCATGTGTCA
GAGGTTTTCACCGTCATCACCGAAACGCGCGAGACGAAAGGGCCTCGTGATACGCCTATTTTTATAGGTT
AATGTCATGATAATAATGGTTTCTTAGACGTCAGGTGGCACTTTTCGGGGAAATGTGCGCGGAACCCCTA
TTTGTTTATTTTTCTAAATACATTCAAATATGTATCCGCTCATGAGACAATAACCCTGATAAATGCTTCA
ATAATATTGAAAAAGGAAGAGTATGAGTATTCAACATTTCCGTGTCGCCCTTATTCCCTTTTTTGCGGCA
TTTTGCCTTCCTGTTTTTGCTCACCCAGAAACGCTGGTGAAAGTAAAAGATGCTGAAGATCAGTTGGGTG
CACGAGTGGGTTACATCGAACTGGATCTCAACAGCGGTAAGATCCTTGAGAGTTTTCGCCCCGAAGAACG
TTTTCCAATGATGAGCACTTTTAAAGTTCTGCTATGTGGCGCGGTATTATCCCGTATTGACGCCGGGCAA
GAGCAACTCGGTCGCCGCATACACTATTCTCAGAATGACTTGGTTGAGTACTCACCAGTCACAGAAAAGC
ATCTTACGGATGGCATGACAGTAAGAGAATTATGCAGTGCTGCCATAACCATGAGTGATAACACTGCGGC
CAACTTACTTCTGACAACGATCGGAGGACCGAAGGAGCTAACCGCTTTTTTGCACAACATGGGGGATCAT
GTAACTCGCCTTGATCGTTGGGAACCGGAGCTGAATGAAGCCATACCAAACGACGAGCGTGACACCACGA
TGCCTGTAGCAATGGCAACAACGTTGCGCAAACTATTAACTGGCGAACTACTTACTCTAGCTTCCCGGCA
ACAATTAATAGACTGGATGGAGGCGGATAAAGTTGCAGGACCACTTCTGCGCTCGGCCCTTCCGGCTGGC
TGGTTTATTGCTGATAAATCTGGAGCCGGTGAGCGTGGAAGCCGCGGTATCATTGCAGCACTGGGGCCAG
ATGGTAAGCCCTCCCGTATCGTAGTTATCTACACGACGGGGAGTCAGGCAACTATGGATGAACGAAATAG
ACAGATCGCTGAGATAGGTGCCTCACTGATTAAGCATTGGTAACTGTCAGACCAAGTTTACTCATATATA
CTTTAGATTGATTTAAAACTTCATTTTTAATTTAAAAGGATCTAGGTGAAGATCCTTTTTGATAATCTCA
TGACCAAAATCCCTTAACGTGAGTTTTCGTTCCACTGAGCGTCAGACCCCGTAGAAAAGATCAAAGGATC
TTCTTGAGATCCTTTTTTTCTGCGCGTAATCTGCTGCTTGCAAACAAAAAAACCACCGCTACCAGCGGTG
GTTTGTTTGCCGGATCAAGAGCTACCAACTCTTTTTCCGAAGGTAACTGGCTTCAGCAGAGCGCAGATAC
CAAATACTGTTCTTCTAGTGTAGCCGTAGTTAGGCCACCACTTCAAGAACTCTGTAGCACCGCCTACATA
CCTCGCTCTGCTAATCCTGTTACCAGTGGCTGCTGCCAGTGGCGATAAGTCGTGTCTTACCGGGTTGGAC
TCAAGACGATAGTTACCGGATAAGGCGCAGCGGTCGGGCTGAACGGGGGGTTCGTGCACACAGCCCAGCT
TGGAGCGAACGACCTACACCGAACTGAGATACCTACAGCGTGAGCTATGAGAAAGCGCCACGCTTCCCGA
AGGGAGAAAGGCGGACAGGTATCCGGTAAGCGGCAGGGTCGGAACAGGAGAGCGCACGAGGGAGCTTCCA
GGGGGAAACGCCTGGTATCTTTATAGTCCTGTCGGGTTTCGCCACCTCTGACTTGAGCGTCGATTTTTGT
GATGCTCGTCAGGGGGGCGGAGCCTATGGAAAAACGCCAGCAACGCGGCCTTTTTACGGTTCCTGGCCTT
TTGCTGGCCTTTTGCTCACATGT
